>Addgene plasmid #104872 | PE_19: Prhl_lac_eG | addgene full sequence | sequence record 222616 | Addgene NGS Result
AGTGCGCTCGAGCTTCCCAACCTTACCAGAGGGCGCCCCAGCTGGCAATTCCGACGTCTGTGTGGATCCC
TATCAGTGATAGAGATTCACACAGGGCCCTCGGACACCGAGGAGAATGTCAAGAGGCGAACACACAACGT
CTTGGAGCGCCAGAGGAGGAACGAGCTAAAACGGAGCTTTTTTGCCCTGCGTGACCAGATCCCGGAGTTG
GAAAACAATGAAAAGGCCCCCAAGGTAGTTATCCTTAAAAAAGCCACAGCATACATCCTGTCCGTCCAAG
CAGAGGAGCAAAAGCTCATTTCTGAAGAGGACTTGTTGCGGAAACGACGAGAACAGTTGAAACACAAACT
TGAACAGCTACGGAACTCTTGTGCGTAAGGAAAAGTAAGGAAAACGATTCCTTCTAACAGAAATGTCCTG
AGCAATCACCTATGAACTGTCGATCCTGTGAAATCTGGCAGTTAGACATGTGAGCGCTCACAATTTATAG
TGAGCACAATTGTGAGCGGATAACAATTGCATGCCACTTAAAAAGGAGATCAACAATGAAAGCAATTTTC
GTACTGAAACATCTTAATCATGCTAAGGAGAAATACTAGTATGCGTAAAGGCGAAGAGCTGTTCACTGGT
GTCGTCCCTATTCTGGTGGAACTGGATGGTGATGTCAACGGTCATAAGTTTTCCGTGCGTGGCGAGGGTG
AAGGTGACGCAACTAATGGTAAACTGACGCTGAAGTTCATCTGTACTACTGGTAAACTGCCGGTACCTTG
GCCGACTCTGGTAACGACGCTGACTTATGGTGTTCAGTGCTTTGCTCGTTATCCGGACCATATGAAGCAG
CATGACTTCTTCAAGTCCGCCATGCCGGAAGGCTATGTGCAGGAACGCACGATTTCCTTTAAGGATGACG
GCACGTACAAAACGCGTGCGGAAGTGAAATTTGAAGGCGATACCCTGGTAAACCGCATTGAGCTGAAAGG
CATTGACTTTAAAGAAGACGGCAATATCCTGGGCCATAAGCTGGAATACAATTTTAACAGCCACAATGTT
TACATCACCGCCGATAAACAAAAAAATGGCATTAAAGCGAATTTTAAAATTCGCCACAACGTGGAGGATG
GCAGCGTGCAGCTGGCTGATCACTACCAGCAAAACACTCCAATCGGTGATGGTCCTGTTCTGCTGCCAGA
CAATCACTATCTGAGCTACCAAAGCGTTCTGTCTAAAGATCCGAACGAGAAACGCGATCATATGGTTCTG
CTGGAGTTCGTAACCGCAGCGGGCATCACGCATGGTATGGATGAACTGTACAAATGATGAAGCTTCCCCT
ACGTGCTGCTGAAGTTGCCCGCAACAGAGAGTGGAACCAACCGGTGATACCACGATACTATGACTGAGAG
TCAACGCCATGAGCGGCCTCATTTCTTATTCTGAGTTACAACAGTCCGCACCGCTGTCTCACACTGGCTC
ACCTTCGGGTGGGCCTTTCTGCGTTTATATACTAGAGAGAGAATATAAAAAGCCAGATTATTAATCCGGC
TTTTTTATTATTTCCTAGCTAGCCGGGGAAATGTGCGCGGAACCCCTATTTGTTTATTTTTCTAAATACA
TTCAAATATGTATCCGCTCATGAATTAATTCTTAGAAAAACTCATCGAGCATCAAATGAAACTGCAATTT
ATTCATATCAGGATTATCAATACCATATTTTTGAAAAAGCCGTTTCTGTAATGAAGGAGAAAACTCACCG
AGGCAGTTCCATAGGATGGCAAGATCCTGGTATCGGTCTGCGATTCCGACTCGTCCAACATCAATACAAC
CTATTAATTTCCCCTCGTCAAAAATAAGGTTATCAAGTGAGAAATCACCATGAGTGACGACTGAATCCGG
TGAGAATGGCAAAAGTTTATGCATTTCTTTCCAGACTTGTTCAACAGGCCAGCCATTACGCTCGTCATCA
AAATCACTCGCATCAACCAAACCGTTATTCATTCGTGATTGCGCCTGAGCGAGACGAAATACGCGATCGC
TGTTAAAAGGACAATTACAAACAGGAATCGAATGCAACCGGCGCAGGAACACTGCCAGCGCATCAACAAT
ATTTTCACCTGAATCAGGATATTCTTCTAATACCTGGAATGCTGTTTTCCCGGGGATCGCAGTGGTGAGT
AACCATGCATCATCAGGAGTACGGATAAAATGCTTGATGGTCGGAAGAGGCATAAATTCCGTCAGCCAGT
TTAGTCTGACCATCTCATCTGTAACATCATTGGCAACGCTACCTTTGCCATGTTTCAGAAACAACTCTGG
CGCATCGGGCTTCCCATACAATCGATAGATTGTCGCACCTGATTGCCCGACATTATCGCGAGCCCATTTA
TACCCATATAAATCAGCATCCATGCTGGAATTTAATCGCGGCCTAGAGCAAGACGTTTCCCGTTGAATAT
GGCTCATAACACCCCTTGTATTACTGTTTATGTAAGCAGACAGTTTTATTGTTCATGACCAAAATCCCTT
AACGTGAGTTTTCGTTCCACTGAGCGTCAGACCCCGTAGAAAAGATCAAAGGATCTTCTTGAGATCCTTT
TTTTCTGCGCGTAATCTGCTGCTTGCAAACAAAAAAACCACCGCTACCAGCGGTGGTTTGTTTGCCGGAT
CAAGAGCTACCAACTCTTTTTCCGAAGGTAACTGGCTTCAGCAGAGCGCAGATACCAAATACTGTCCTTC
TAGTGTAGCCGTAGTTAGGCCACCACTTCAAGAACTCTGTAGCACCGCCTACATACCTCGCTCTGCTAAT
CCTGTTACCAGTGGCTGCTGCCAGTGGCGATAAGTCGTGTCTTACCGGGTTGGACTCAAGACGATAGTTA
CCGGATAAGGCGCAGCGGTCGGGCTGAACGGGGGGTTCGTGCACACAGCCCAGCTTGGAGCGAACGACCT
ACACCGAACTGAGATACCTACAGCGTGAGCTATGAGAAAGCGCCACGCTTCCCGAAGGGAGAAAGGCGGA
CAGGTATCCGGTAAGCGGCAGGGTCGGAACAGGAGAGCGCACGAGGGAGCTTCCAGGGGGAAACGCCTGG
TATCTTTATAGTCCTGTCGGGTTTCGCCACCTCTGACTTGAGCGTCGATTTTTGTGATGCTCGTCAGGGG
GGCGGAGCCTATGGAAAAACGCCAGCAACGCGGCCTTTTTACGGTTCCTGGCCTTTTGCTGGCCTTTTGC
TCACATGTTCTTTCCTGCGTTATCCCCTGATTCTGTGGATAACCGTATTACCGCCTTTGAGTGAGCTGAT
ACCGCTCGCCGCAGCCGAACGACCGAGCGCAGCGAGTCAGTGAGCGAGGAAGCGGAAGAGCGCCTGATGC
GGTATTTTCTCCTTACGCATCTGTGCGGTATTTCACACCGCAATGGTGCACTCTCAGTACAATCTGCTCT
GATGCCGCATAGTTAAGCCAGTATACACTCCGCTATCGCTACGTGACTGGGTCATGGCTGCGCCCCGACA
CCCGCCAACACCCGCTGACGCGCCCTGACGGGCTTGTCTGCTCCCGGCATCCGCTTACAGACAAGCTGTG
ACCGTCTCCGGGAGCTGCATGTGTCAGAGGTTTTCACCGTCATCACCGAAACGCGCGAGGCAGCTGCGGT
AAAGCTCATCAGCGTGGTCGTGAAGCGATTCACAGATGTCTGCCTGTTCATCCGCGTCCAGCTCGTTGAG
TTTCTCCAGAAGCGTTAATGTCTGGCTTCTGATAAAGCGGGCCATGTTAAGGGCGGTTTTTTCCTGTTTG
GTCACTGATGCCTCCGTGTAAGGGGGATTTCTGTTCATGGGGGTAATGATACCGATGAAACGAGAGAGGA
TGCTCACGATACGGGTTACTGATGATGAACATGCCCGGTTACTGGAACGTTGTGAGGGTAAACAACTGGC
GGTATGGATGCGGCGGGACCAGAGCTC
Features (pLannotate 1.2.2; 13 found; start..end, strand, type, name):
     67..87      +  promoter       PLtetO-1 promoter (fragment): modified phage lambda PL promoter with tet operator sites (Lutz and Bujard, 1997)
    100..318     +  CDS            N-MYC2 (fragment): MYC2_MARMO - Protein inferred from homology: Swiss-Prot protein existence level 3. From Marmota monax (Woodchuck).
    286..315     +  CDS            Myc: Myc (human c-Myc proto-oncogene) epitope tag
    469..485     -  protein_bind   lac operator (symmetric) (fragment): The lac repressor binds to the lac operator to inhibit transcription in E. coli. This inhibition can be relieved by adding lactose or isopropyl-β-D-thiogalactopyranoside (IPTG). The symmetric lac operator was optimized for tight binding of lac repressor. lac repressor encoded by lacI
    500..516     +  protein_bind   lac operator: The lac repressor binds to the lac operator to inhibit transcription in E. coli. This inhibition can be relieved by adding lactose or isopropyl-β-D-thiogalactopyranoside (IPTG). lac repressor encoded by lacI
    601..1314    +  CDS            superfolder GFP: GFP variant that folds robustly even when fused to poorly folded proteins (Pédelacq et al., 2006)
   1466..1493    +  terminator     T7Te terminator: phage T7 early transcription terminator
   1576..1633    +  promoter       AmpR promoter (fragment): bla
   1642..2457    -  CDS            KanR: aminoglycoside phosphotransferase; aph(3')-Ia; confers resistance to kanamycin in bacteria or G418 (Geneticin®) in eukaryotes
   2579..3167    +  rep_origin     ori: high-copy-number ColE1/pMB1/pBR322/pUC origin of replication
   3353..3492    -  misc_feature   bom: basis of mobility region from pBR322
   3594..3785    -  CDS            rop: Rop protein, which maintains plasmids at low copy number; rop
   3826..3936    +  CDS            mbeC (fragment): MBEC_ECOLX - Experimental evidence at protein level: Swiss-Prot protein existence level 1. Required for efficient mobilization of ColE1 plasmid and is thus essential to promote the specific transfer of the plasmid during conjugation. Probably functions by inducing DNA bending, helping the MbeA relaxase to melt the DNA around the nic site and cleave the phosphodiester bond. Binds specifically double-stranded DNA (dsDNA) containing the ColE1 oriT but does not recognize the inverted repeat (IR). From Escherichia coli.
