[The description below was written by a language model from this plasmid's Addgene catalogue record and pLannotate feature annotations shown in this document.]
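Description:
PE_19: Prhl_lac_eG is a bacterial expression/reporter plasmid built on a pMB1-origin backbone that also carries rop. It is selected with kanamycin through an aph(3')-Ia (KanR) gene. The catalogue lists it as high copy, although Rop normally moderates the copy number of ColE1/pMB1-type replicons. The pBR322-derived bom region and a fragment of mbeC are backbone remnants of the ColE1 mobilisation system. The sequenced record is about 3.9 kb, slightly shorter than the stated total size.

The payload is a synthetic hybrid promoter, Prhl_lac_eG. Judging by its name, it combines elements responsive to the Rhl quorum-sensing system with lac repressor control. The feature table supports the lac component, showing a symmetric lac operator fragment and a standard lac operator a short distance upstream of a superfolder GFP coding sequence, which is followed by the T7Te terminator. No Rhl-binding site is annotated, and neither lacI nor an rhlR gene appears on the plasmid, so the regulators would presumably have to be supplied by the host strain or a companion plasmid. GFP fluorescence then serves as the readout of promoter activity, with IPTG relieving LacI repression.

Upstream of the promoter lie a Myc-tag-containing coding fragment and a short PLtetO-1 fragment. This matches the depositor's note that a tet operator, rather than a lac operator, sits between rop and myc, a change not known to affect function. The associated publication concerns tuning the dynamic range of ligand-inducible bacterial promoters, so the plasmid appears to be one member of a promoter-variant series characterised in E. coli.
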