Addgene plasmid #104872: PE_19: Prhl_lac_eG
Purpose: PE_19: Prhl_lac_eG
Depositing lab: Matthew Bennett. Depositing organization: Rice University. Publication: Tuning the dynamic range of bacterial promoters regulated by ligand-inducible transcription factors. Chen Y, Ho JML, Shis DL, Gupta C, Long J, Wagner DS, Ott W, Josic K, Bennett MR. Nat Commun. 2018 Jan 4;9(1):64. doi: 10.1038/s41467-017-02473-5. PubMed 29302024.
Backbone
  Vector backbone: pmb1, +ROP
  Backbone size w/o insert (bp): 3886
  Total vector size (bp): 3971
  Vector type: Bacterial Expression
Growth in bacteria
  Bacterial resistance: Kanamycin, 50 μg/mL
  Growth temperature: 37°C
  Growth strain: DH5alpha
  Copy number: High Copy
Gene/Insert
  Gene/Insert name: Hybrid Promoter : Prhl_lac_eG
  Promoter: Hybrid Promoter : Prhl_lac_eG
  Cloning method: Gateway Cloning
  Sequencing primers: 5′ CATTTCTGAAGAGGACTTGTTGCG; 3′ CTTCACCCTCGCCACGCACG
Terms and licenses: Academic/Nonprofit Terms; Industry Terms: Not Available to Industry
Depositor comments: Note: Plasmid contains a tet operator instead of a lac operator between rop and myc. This change is not known to affect plasmid function.
How to cite: PE_19: Prhl_lac_eG was a gift from Matthew Bennett (Addgene plasmid # 104872 ; http://n2t.net/addgene:104872 ; RRID:Addgene_104872)
