>Addgene plasmid #104872 | PE_19: Prhl_lac_eG | depositor partial sequence | sequence record 214380 | Prhl_lac_eG
TCGATCCTGTGAAATCTGGCAGTTAGACATGTGAGCGCTCACAATTTATAGTGAGCACAATTGTGAGCGG
ATAACAATTGCATGC
