>Addgene plasmid #104872 | PE_19: Prhl_lac_eG | depositor partial sequence | sequence record 214381 | sfYFP
ATGCGTAAAGGCGAAGAGCTGTTCACTGGTGTCGTCCCTATTCTGGTGGAACTGGATGGTGATGTCAACG
GTCATAAGTTTTCCGTGCGTGGCGAGGGTGAAGGTGACGCAACTAATGGTAAACTGACGCTGAAGTTCAT
CTGTACTACTGGTAAACTGCCGGTACCTTGGCCGACTCTGGTAACGACGCTGACTTATGGTGTTCAGTGC
TTTGCTCGTTATCCGGACCATATGAAGCAGCATGACTTCTTCAAGTCCGCCATGCCGGAAGGCTATGTGC
AGGAACGCACGATTTCCTTTAAGGATGACGGCACGTACAAAACGCGTGCGGAAGTGAAATTTGAAGGCGA
TACCCTGGTAAACCGCATTGAGCTGAAAGGCATTGACTTTAAAGAAGACGGCAATATCCTGGGCCATAAG
CTGGAATACAATTTTAACAGCCACAATGTTTACATCACCGCCGATAAACAAAAAAATGGCATTAAAGCGA
ATTTTAAAATTCGCCACAACGTGGAGGATGGCAGCGTGCAGCTGGCTGATCACTACCAGCAAAACACTCC
AATCGGTGATGGTCCTGTTCTGCTGCCAGACAATCACTATCTGAGCTACCAAAGCGTTCTGTCTAAAGAT
CCGAACGAGAAACGCGATCATATGGTTCTGCTGGAGTTCGTAACCGCAGCGGGCATCACGCATGGTATGG
ATGAACTGTACAAATGATGA
